>Addgene plasmid #8983 | pcDNA3-myc-FLNa S2152A | addgene full sequence | sequence record 332829 | Addgene NGS Result
GACGGATCGGGAGATCTCCCGATCCCCTATGGTGCACTCTCAGTACAATCTGCTCTGATGCCGCATAGTT
AAGCCAGTATCTGCTCCCTGCTTGTGTGTTGGAGGTCGCTGAGTAGTGCGCGAGCAAAATTTAAGCTACA
ACAAGGCAAGGCTTGACCGACAATTGCATGAAGAATCTGCTTAGGGTTAGGCGTTTTGCGCTGCTTCGCG
ATGTACGGGCCAGATATACGCGTTGACATTGATTATTGACTAGTTATTAATAGTAATCAATTACGGGGTC
ATTAGTTCATAGCCCATATATGGAGTTCCGCGTTACATAACTTACGGTAAATGGCCCGCCTGGCTGACCG
CCCAACGACCCCCGCCCATTGACGTCAATAATGACGTATGTTCCCATAGTAACGCCAATAGGGACTTTCC
ATTGACGTCAATGGGTGGAGTATTTACGGTAAACTGCCCACTTGGCAGTACATCAAGTGTATCATATGCC
AAGTACGCCCCCTATTGACGTCAATGACGGTAAATGGCCCGCCTGGCATTATGCCCAGTACATGACCTTA
TGGGACTTTCCTACTTGGCAGTACATCTACGTATTAGTCATCGCTATTACCATGGTGATGCGGTTTTGGC
AGTACATCAATGGGCGTGGATAGCGGTTTGACTCACGGGGATTTCCAAGTCTCCACCCCATTGACGTCAA
TGGGAGTTTGTTTTGGCACCAAAATCAACGGGACTTTCCAAAATGTCGTAACAACTCCGCCCCATTGACG
CAAATGGGCGGTAGGCGTGTACGGTGGGAGGTCTATATAAGCAGAGCTCTCTGGCTAACTAGAGAACCCA
CTGCTTACTGGCTTATCGAAATTAATACGACTCACTATAGGGAGACCCAAGCTTGGTACCATGGAGCAGA
AGCTGATCAGCGAGGAGGACCTGGAATTCAGTAGCTCCCACTCTCGGGCGGGCCAGAGCGCAGCAGGCGC
GGCTCCGGGCGGCGGCGTCGACACGCGGGACGCCGAGATGCCGGCCACCGAGAAGGACCTGGCGGAGGAC
GCGCCATGGAAGAAGATCCAGCAGAACACTTTCACGCGCTGGTGCAACGAGCACCTGAAGTGCGTGAGCA
AGCGCATCGCCAACCTGCAGACGGACCTGAGCGACGGGCTGCGGCTTATCGCGCTGTTGGAGGTGCTCAG
CCAGAAGAAGATGCACCGCAAGCACAACCAGCGGCCCACTTTCCGCCAAATGCAGCTTGAGAACGTGTCG
GTGGCACTCGAGTTCCTGGACCGCGAGAGCATCAAACTGGTGTCCATCGACAGCAAGGCCATCGTGGACG
GGAACCTGAAGCTGATCCTGGGCCTCATCTGGACCCTGATCCTGCACTACTCCATCTCCATGCCCATGTG
GGACGAGGAGGAGGATGAGGAGGCCAAGAAGCAGACCCCCAAGCAGAGGCTCCTGGGCTGGATCCAGAAC
AAGCTGCCGCAGCTGCCCATCACCAACTTCAGCCGGGACTGGCAGAGCGGCCGGGCCCTGGGCGCCCTGG
TGGACAGCTGTGCCCCGGGCCTGTGTCCTGACTGGGACTCTTGGGACGCCAGCAAGCCCGTTACCAATGC
GCGAGAGGCCATGCAGCAGGCGGATGACTGGCTGGGCATCCCCCAGGTGATCACCCCCGAGGAGATTGTG
GACCCCAACGTGGACGAGCACTCTGTCATGACCTACCTGTCCCAGTTCCCCAAGGCCAAGCTGAAGCCAG
GGGCTCCCTTGCGGCCCAAACTGAACCCGAAGAAAGCCCGTGCCTACGGGCCAGGCATCGAGCCCACAGG
CAACATGGTGAAGAAGCGGGCAGAGTTCACTGTGGAGACCAGAAGTGCTGGCCAGGGAGAGGTGCTGGTG
TACGTGGAGGACCCGGCCGGACACCAGGAGGAGGCAAAAGTGACCGCCAATAACGACAAGAACCGCACCT
TCTCCGTCTGGTACGTCCCCGAGGTGACGGGGACTCATAAGGTTACTGTGCTCTTTGCTGGCCAGCACAT
CGCCAAGAGCCCCTTCGAGGTGTACGTGGATAAGTCACAGGGTGACGCCAGCAAAGTGACAGCCCAAGGT
CCCGGCCTGGAGCCCAGTGGCAACATCGCCAACAAGACCACCTACTTTGAGATCTTTACGGCAGGAGCTG
GCACGGGCGAGGTCGAGGTTGTGATCCAGGACCCCATGGGACAGAAGGGCACGGTAGAGCCTCAGCTGGA
GGCCCGGGGCGACAGCACATACCGCTGCAGCTACCAGCCCACCATGGAGGGCGTCCACACCGTGCACGTC
ACGTTTGCCGGCGTGCCCATCCCTCGCAGCCCCTACACTGTCACTGTTGGCCAAGCCTGTAACCCGAGTG
CCTGCCGGGCGGTTGGCCGGGGCCTCCAGCCCAAGGGTGTGCGGGTGAAGGAGACAGCTGACTTCAAGGT
GTACACAAAGGGCGCTGGCAGTGGGGAGCTGAAGGTCACCGTGAAGGGCCCCAAGGGAGAGGAGCGCGTG
AAGCAGAAGGACCTGGGGGATGGCGTGTATGGCTTCGAGTATTACCCCATGGTCCCTGGAACCTATATCG
TCACCATCACGTGGGGTGGTCAGAACATCGGGCGCAGTCCCTTCGAAGTGAAGGTGGGCACCGAGTGTGG
CAATCAGAAGGTACGGGCCTGGGGCCCTGGGCTGGAGGGCGGCGTCGTTGGCAAGTCAGCAGACTTTGTG
GTGGAGGCTATCGGGGACGACGTGGGCACGCTGGGCTTCTCGGTGGAAGGGCCATCGCAGGCTAAGATCG
AATGTGACGACAAGGGCGACGGCTCCTGTGATGTGCGCTACTGGCCGCAGGAGGCTGGCGAGTATGCCGT
TCACGTGCTGTGCAACAGCGAAGACATCCGCCTCAGCCCCTTCATGGCTGACATCCGTGACGCGCCCCAG
GACTTCCACCCAGACAGGGTGAAGGCACGTGGGCCTGGATTGGAGAAGACAGGTGTGGCCGTCAACAAGC
CAGCAGAGTTCACAGTGGATGCCAAGCACGGTGGCAAGGCCCCACTTCGGGTCCAAGTCCAGGACAATGA
AGGCTGCCCTGTGGAGGCGTTGGTCAAGGACAACGGCAATGGCACTTACAGCTGCTCCTACGTGCCCAGG
AAGCCGGTGAAGCACACAGCCATGGTGTCCTGGGGAGGCGTCAGCATCCCCAACAGCCCCTTCAGGGTGA
ATGTGGGAGCTGGCAGCCACCCCAACAAGGTCAAAGTATACGGCCCCGGAGTAGCCAAGACAGGGCTCAA
GGCCCACGAGCCCACCTACTTCACTGTGGACTGCGCCGAGGCTGGCCAGGGGGACGTCAGCATCGGCATC
AAGTGTGCCCCTGGAGTGGTAGGCCCCGCCGAAGCTGACATCGACTTCGACATCATCCGCAATGACAATG
ACACCTTCACGGTCAAGTACACGCCCCGGGGGGCTGGCAGCTACACCATTATGGTCCTCTTTGCTGACCA
GGCCACGCCCACCAGCCCCATCCGAGTCAAGGTGGAGCCCTCTCATGACGCCAGTAAGGTGAAGGCCGAG
GGCCCTGGCCTCAGTCGCACTGGTGTCGAGCTTGGCAAGCCCACCCACTTCACAGTAAATGCCAAAGCTG
CTGGCAAAGGCAAGCTGGACGTCCAGTTCTCAGGACTCACCAAGGGGGATGCAGTGCGAGATGTGGACAT
CATCGACCACCATGACAACACCTACACAGTCAAGTACACGCCTGTCCAGCAGGGTCCAGTAGGCGTCAAT
GTCACTTATGGAGGGGATCCCATCCCTAAGAGCCCTTTCTCAGTGGCAGTATCTCCAAGCCTGGACCTCA
GCAAGATCAAGGTGTCTGGCCTGGGAGAGAAGGTGGACGTTGGCAAAGACCAGGAGTTCACAGTCAAATC
AAAGGGTGCTGGTGGTCAAGGCAAAGTGGCATCCAAGATTGTGGGCCCCTCGGGTGCAGCGGTGCCCTGC
AAGGTGGAGCCAGGCCTGGGGGCTGACAACAGTGTGGTGCGCTTCCTGCCCCGTGAGGAAGGGCCCTATG
AGGTGGAGGTGACCTATGACGGCGTGCCCGTGCCTGGCAGCCCCTTTCCTCTGGAAGCTGTGGCCCCCAC
CAAGCCTAGCAAGGTGAAGGCGTTTGGGCCGGGGCTGCAGGGAGGCAGTGCGGGCTCCCCCGCCCGCTTC
ACCATCGACACCAAGGGCGCCGGCACAGGTGGCCTGGGCCTGACGGTGGAGGGCCCCTGTGAGGCGCAGC
TCGAGTGCTTGGACAATGGGGATGGCACATGTTCCGTGTCCTACGTGCCCACCGAGCCCGGGGACTACAA
CATCAACATCCTCTTCGCTGACACCCACATCCCTGGCTCCCCATTCAAGGCCCACGTGGTTCCCTGCTTT
GACGCATCCAAAGTCAAGTGCTCAGGCCCCGGGCTGGAGCGGGCCACCGCTGGGGAGGTGGGCCAATTCC
AAGTGGACTGCTCGAGCGCGGGCAGCGCGGAGCTGACCATTGAGATCTGCTCGGAGGCGGGGCTTCCGGC
CGAGGTGTACATCCAGGACCACGGTGATGGCACGCACACCATTACCTACATTCCCCTCTGCCCCGGGGCC
TACACCGTCACCATCAAGTACGGCGGCCAGCCCGTGCCCAACTTCCCCAGCAAGCTGCAGGTGGAACCTG
CGGTGGACACTTCCGGTGTCCAGTGCTATGGGCCTGGTATTGAGGGCCAGGGTGTCTTCCGTGAGGCCAC
CACTGAGTTCAGTGTGGACGCCCGGGCTCTGACACAGACCGGAGGGCCGCACGTCAAGGCCCGTGTGGCC
AACCCCTCAGGCAACCTGACGGAGACCTACGTTCAGGACCGTGGCGATGGCATGTACAAAGTGGAGTACA
CGCCTTACGAGGAGGGACTGCACTCCGTGGACGTGACCTATGACGGCAGTCCCGTGCCCAGCAGCCCCTT
CCAGGTGCCCGTGACCGAGGGCTGCGACCCCTCCCGGGTGCGTGTCCACGGGCCAGGCATCCAAAGTGGC
ACCACCAACAAGCCCAACAAGTTCACTGTGGAGACCAGGGGAGCTGGCACGGGCGGCCTGGGCCTGGCTG
TAGAGGGCCCCTCCGAGGCCAAGATGTCCTGCATGGATAACAAGGACGGCAGCTGCTCGGTCGAGTACAT
CCCTTATGAGGCTGGCACCTACAGCCTCAACGTCACCTATGGTGGCCATCAAGTGCCAGGCAGTCCTTTC
AAGGTCCCTGTGCATGATGTGACAGATGCGTCCAAGGTCAAGTGCTCTGGGCCCGGCCTGAGCCCAGGCA
TGGTTCGTGCCAACCTCCCTCAGTCCTTCCAGGTGGACACAAGCAAGGCTGGTGTGGCCCCATTGCAGGT
CAAAGTGCAAGGGCCCAAAGGCCTGGTGGAGCCAGTGGACGTGGTAGACAACGCTGATGGCACCCAGACC
GTCAATTATGTGCCCAGCCGAGAAGGGCCCTACAGCATCTCAGTACTGTATGGAGATGAAGAGGTACCCC
GGAGCCCCTTCAAGGTCAAGGTGCTGCCTACTCATGATGCCAGCAAGGTGAAGGCCAGTGGCCCCGGGCT
CAACACCACTGGCGTGCCTGCCAGCCTGCCCGTGGAGTTCACCATCGATGCAAAGGACGCCGGGGAGGGC
CTGCTGGCTGTCCAGATCACGGATCCCGAAGGCAAGCCGAAGAAGACACACATCCAAGACAACCATGACG
GCACGTATACAGTGGCCTACGTGCCAGACGTGACAGGTCGCTACACCATCCTCATCAAGTACGGTGGTGA
CGAGATCCCCTTCTCCCCGTACCGCGTGCGTGCCGTGCCCACCGGGGACGCCAGCAAGTGCACTGTCACA
GGTGCTGGCATCGGCCCCACCATTCAGATTGGGGAGGAGACGGTGATCACTGTGGACACTAAGGCGGCAG
GCAAAGGCAAAGTGACGTGCACCGTGTGCACGCCTGATGGCTCAGAGGTGGATGTGGACGTGGTGGAGAA
TGAGGACGGCACTTTCGACATCTTCTACACGGCCCCCCAGCCGGGCAAATACGTCATCTGTGTGCGCTTT
GGTGGCGAGCACGTGCCCAACAGCCCCTTCCAAGTGACGGCTCTGGCTGGGGACCAGCCCTCGGTGCAGC
CCCCTCTACGGTCTCAGCAGCTGGCCCCACAGTACACCTACGCCCAGGGCGGCCAGCAGACTTGGGCCCC
GGAGAGGCCCCTGGTGGGTGTCAATGGGCTGGATGTGACCAGCCTGAGGCCCTTTGACCTTGTCATCCCC
TTCACCATCAAGAAGGGCGAGATCACAGGGGAGGTTCGGATGCCCTCAGGCAAGGTGGCGCAGCCCACCA
TCACTGACAACAAAGACGGCACCGTGACCGTGCGGTATGCACCCAGCGAGGCTGGCCTGCACGAGATGGA
CATCCGCTATGACAACATGCACATCCCAGGAAGCCCCTTGCAGTTCTATGTGGATTACGTCAACTGTGGC
CATGTCACTGCCTATGGGCCTGGCCTCACCCATGGAGTAGTGAACAAGCCTGCCACCTTCACCGTCAACA
CCAAGGATGCAGGAGAGGGGGGCCTGTCTCTGGCCATTGAGGGCCCGTCCAAAGCAGAAATCAGCTGCAC
TGACAACCAGGATGGGACATGCAGCGTGTCCTACCTGCCTGTGCTGCCGGGGGACTACAGCATTCTAGTC
AAGTACAATGAACAGCACGTCCCAGGCAGCCCCTTCACTGCCCGGGTCACAGGTGACGACTCCATGCGTA
TGTCCCACCTAAAGGTCGGCTCTGCTGCCGACATCCCCATCAACATCTCAGAGACGGATCTCAGCCTGCT
GACGGCCACTGTGGTCCCGCCCTCGGGCCGGGAGGAGCCCTGTTTGCTGAAGCGGCTGCGTAATGGCCAC
GTGGGGATTTCATTCGTGCCCAAGGAGACGGGGGAGCACCTGGTGCATGTGAAGAAAAATGGCCAGCACG
TGGCCAGCAGCCCCATCCCGGTGGTGATCAGCCAGTCGGAAATTGGGGATGCCAGTCGTGTTCGGGTCTC
TGGTCAGGGCCTTCACGAAGGCCACACCTTTGAGCCTGCAGAGTTTATCATTGATACCCGCGATGCAGGC
TATGGTGGGCTCAGCCTGTCCATTGAGGGCCCCAGCAAGGTGGACATCAACACAGAGGACCTGGAGGACG
GGACGTGCAGGGTCACCTACTGCCCCACAGAGCCAGGCAACTACATCATCAACATCAAGTTTGCCGACCA
GCACGTGCCTGGCAGCCCCTTCTCTGTGAAGGTGACAGGCGAGGGCCGGGTGAAAGAGAGCATCACCCGC
AGGCGTCGGGCTCCTGCAGTGGCCAACGTTGGTAGTCATTGTGACCTCAGCCTGAAAATCCCTGAAATTA
GCATCCAGGATATGACAGCCCAGGTGACCAGCCCATCGGGCAAGACCCATGAGGCCGAGATCGTGGAAGG
GGAGAACCACACCTACTGCATCCGCTTTGTTCCCGCTGAGATGGGCACACACACAGTCAGCGTCAAGTAC
AAGGGCCAGCACGTGCCTGGGAGCCCCTTCCAGTTCACCGTGGGGCCCCTAGGGGAAGGGGGAGCCCACA
AGGTCCGAGCTGGGGGCCCTGGCCTGGAGAGAGCTGAAGCTGGAGTGCCAGCCGAATTCAGTATCTGGAC
CCGGGAAGCTGGTGCTGGAGGCCTGGCCATTGCTGTCGAGGGCCCCAGCAAGGCTGAGATCTCTTTTGAG
GACCGCAAGGACGGCTCCTGTGGTGTGGCTTATGTGGTCCAGGAGCCAGGTGACTACGAAGTCTCAGTCA
AGTTCAACGAGGAACACATTCCCGACAGCCCCTTCGTGGTGCCTGTGGCTTCTCCGTCTGGCGACGCCCG
CCGCCTCACTGTTTCTAGCCTTCAGGAGTCAGGGCTAAAGGTCAACCAGCCAGCCTCTTTTGCAGTCAGC
CTGAACGGGGCCAAGGGGGCGATCGATGCCAAGGTGCACAGCCCCTCAGGAGCCCTGGAGGAGTGCTATG
TCACAGAAATTGACCAAGATAAGTATGCTGTGCGCTTCATCCCTCGGGAGAATGGCGTTTACCTGATTGA
CGTCAAGTTCAACGGTACCCACATCCCTGGAAGCCCCTTCAAGATCCGAGTTGGGGAGCCTGGGCATGGA
GGGGACCCAGGCTTGGTGTCTGCTTACGGAGCAGGTCTGGAAGGCGGTGTCACAGGGAACCCAGCTGAGT
TCGTCGTGAACACGAGCAATGCGGGAGCTGGTGCCCTGTCGGTGACCATTGACGGCCCCTCCAAGGTGAA
GATGGATTGCCAGGAGTGCCCTGAGGGCTACCGCGTCACCTATACCCCCATGGCACCTGGCAGCTACCTC
ATCTCCATCAAGTACGGCGGCCCCTACCACATTGGGGGCAGCCCCTTCAAGGCCAAAGTCACAGGCCCCC
GTCTCGTCAGCAACCACAGCCTCCACGAGACATCATCAGTGTTTGTAGACTCTCTGACCAAGGCCACCTG
TGCCCCCCAGCATGGGGCCCCGGGTCCTGGGCCTGCTGACGCCAGCAAGGTGGTGGCCAAGGGCCTGGGG
CTGAGCAAGGCCTACGTAGGCCAGAAGAGCAGCTTCACAGTAGACTGCAGCAAAGCAGGCAACAACATGC
TGCTGGTGGGGGTTCATGGCCCAAGGACCCCCTGCGAGGAGATCCTGGTGAAGCACGTGGGCAGCCGGCT
CTACAGCGTGTCCTACCTGCTCAAGGACAAGGGGGAGTACACACTGGTGGTCAAATGGGGGCACGAGCAC
ATCCCAGGCAGCCCCTACCGCGTTGTGGTGCCCTGAGTCTGGGGCCCGTGCCAGCCGGCAGCCCCCAAGC
CTGCCCCGCTACCCAAGCAGCCCCGCCCTCTTCCCCTCAACCCCGGCCCAGGCCGCCCTGGCCGCCCGCC
TGTCACTGCAGCTGCCCCTGCCCTGTGCCGTGCTGCGCTCACCTGCCTCCCCAGCCAGCCGCTGACCTCT
CGGCTTTCACTTGGGCAGAGGGTAGCTGACTAGCACAATGGATCTCGAGGGATCTTCCATACCTACCAGT
TCTGCGCCTGCAGGTCGCGGCCGCTCGAGGCCGGCAAGGCCGGATCCAGACATGATAAGATACATTGATG
AGTTTGGACAAACCACAACTAGAATGCAGTGAAAAAAATGCTTTATTTGTGAAATTTGTGATGCTATTGC
TTTATTTGTAACCATTATAAGCTGCAATAAACAAGTTAACAACAACAATTGCATTCATTTTATGTTTCAG
GTTCAGGGGGAGGTGTGGGAGGTTTTTTAAAGCAAGTAAAACCTCTACAAATGTGGTATGGCTGATTATG
ATCCGGCTGCCTCGCGCGTTTCGGTGATGACGGTGAAAACCTCTGACACATGCAGCTCCCGGAGACGGTC
ACAGCTTGTCTGTAAGCGGATGCCGGGAGCAGACAAGCCCGTCAGGGCGCGTCAGCGGGTGTTGGCGGGT
GTCGGGGCGCAGCCATGAGGTCGACTCTAGAGGGCCCTATTCTATAGTGTCACCTAAATGCTAGAGCTCG
CTGATCAGCCTCGACTGTGCCTTCTAGTTGCCAGCCATCTGTTGTTTGCCCCTCCCCCGTGCCTTCCTTG
ACCCTGGAAGGTGCCACTCCCACTGTCCTTTCCTAATAAAATGAGGAAATTGCATCGCATTGTCTGAGTA
GGTGTCATTCTATTCTGGGGGGTGGGGTGGGGCAGGACAGCAAGGGGGAGGATTGGGAAGACAATAGCAG
GCATGCTGGGGATGCGGTGGGCTCTATGGCTTCTGAGGCGGAAAGAACCAGCTGGGGCTCTAGGGGGTAT
CCCC
[124 nt withheld, positions 9875-9998]
C
[91 nt withheld, positions 10000-10090]
A
[49 nt withheld, positions 10092-10140]
CCTTTGACGTTGGAGTCCACGTTCTTT
[37 nt withheld, positions 10168-10204]
ACCCTATCTCGGTCTATTCTTTTGATTTATAAGGGATTTTGCCGATTTCGGCCTATTGGTTAAAAAATGA
GCTGATTTAACAAAAATTTAACGCGAATTAATTCTGTGGAATGTGTGTCAGTTAGGGTGTGGAAAGTCCC
CAGGCTCCCCAGCAGGCAGAAGTATGCAAAGCATGCATCTCAATTAGTCAGCAACCAGGTGTGGAAAGTC
CCCAGGCTCCCCAGCAGGCAGAAGTATGCAAAGCATGCATCTCAATTAGTCAGCAACCATAGTCCCGCCC
CTAACTCCGCCCATCCCGCCCCTAACTCCGCCCAGTTCCGCCCATTCTCCGCCCCATGGCTGACTAATTT
TTTTTATTTATGCAGAGGCCGAGGCCGCCTCTGCCTCTGAGCTATTCCAGAAGTAGTGAGGAGGCTTTTT
TGGAGGCCTAGGCTTTTGCAAAAAGCTCCCGGGAGCTTGTATATCCATTTTCGGATCTGATCAAGAGACA
GGATGAGGATCGTTTCGCATGATTGAACAAGATGGATTGCACGCAGGTTCTCCGGCCGCTTGGGTGGAGA
GGCTATTCGGCTATGACTGGGCACAACAGACAATCGGCTGCTCTGATGCCGCCGTGTTCCGGCTGTCAGC
GCAGGGGCGCCCGGTTCTTTTTGTCAAGACCGACCTGTCCGGTGCCCTGAATGAACTGCAGGACGAGGCA
GCGCGGCTATCGTGGCTGGCCACGACGGGCGTTCCTTGCGCAGCTGTGCTCGACGTTGTCACTGAAGCGG
GAAGGGACTGGCTGCTATTGGGCGAAGTGCCGGGGCAGGATCTCCTGTCATCTCACCTTGCTCCTGCCGA
GAAAGTATCCATCATGGCTGATGCAATGCGGCGGCTGCATACGCTTGATCCGGCTACCTGCCCATTCGAC
CACCAAGCGAAACATCGCATCGAGCGAGCACGTACTCGGATGGAAGCCGGTCTTGTCGATCAGGATGATC
TGGACGAAGAGCATCAGGGGCTCGCGCCAGCCGAACTGTTCGCCAGGCTCAAGGCGCGCATGCCCGACGG
CGAGGATCTCGTCGTGACCCATGGCGATGCCTGCTTGCCGAATATCATGGTGGAAAATGGCCGCTTTTCT
GGATTCATCGACTGTGGCCGGCTGGGTGTGGCGGACCGCTATCAGGACATAGCGTTGGCTACCCGTGATA
TTGCTGAAGAGCTTGGCGGCGAATGGGCTGACCGCTTCCTCGTGCTTTACGGTATCGCCGCTCCCGATTC
GCAGCGCATCGCCTTCTATCGCCTTCTTGACGAGTTCTTCTGAGCGGGACTCTGGGGTTCGAAATGACCG
ACCAAGCGACGCCCAACCTGCCATCACGAGATTTCGATTCCACCGCCGCCTTCTATGAAAGGTTGGGCTT
CGGAATCGTTTTCCGGGACGCCGGCTGGATGATCCTCCAGCGCGGGGATCTCATGCTGGAGTTCTTCGCC
CACCCCAACTTGTTTATTGCAGCTTATAATGGTTACAAATAAAGCAATAGCATCACAAATTTCACAAATA
AAGCATTTTTTTCACTGCATTCTAGTTGTGGTTTGTCCAAACTCATCAATGTATCTTATCATGTCTGTAT
ACCGTCGACCTCTAGCTAGAGCTTGGCGTAATCATGGTCATAGCTGTTTCCTGTGTGAAATTGTTATCCG
CTCACAATTCCACACAACATACGAGCCGGAAGCATAAAGTGTAAAGCCTGGGGTGCCTAATGAGTGAGCT
AACTCACATTAATTGCGTTGCGCTCACTGCCCGCTTTCCAGTCGGGAAACCTGTCGTGCCAGCTGCATTA
ATGAATCGGCCAACGCGCGGGGAGAGGCGGTTTGCGTATTGGGCGCTCTTCCGCTTCCTCGCTCACTGAC
TCGCTGCGCTCGGTCGTTCGGCTGCGGCGAGCGGTATCAGCTCACTCAAAGGCGGTAATACGGTTATCCA
CAGAATCAGGGGATAACGCAGGAAAGAACATGTGAGCAAAAGGCCAGCAAAAGGCCAGGAACCGTAAAAA
GGCCGCGTTGCTGGCGTTTTTCCATAGGCTCCGCCCCCCTGACGAGCATCACAAAAATCGACGCTCAAGT
CAGAGGTGGCGAAACCCGACAGGACTATAAAGATACCAGGCGTTTCCCCCTGGAAGCTCCCTCGTGCGCT
CTCCTGTTCCGACCCTGCCGCTTACCGGATACCTGTCCGCCTTTCTCCCTTCGGGAAGCGTGGCGCTTTC
TCATAGCTCACGCTGTAGGTATCTCAGTTCGGTGTAGGTCGTTCGCTCCAAGCTGGGCTGTGTGCACGAA
CCCCCCGTTCAGCCCGACCGCTGCGCCTTATCCGGTAACTATCGTCTTGAGTCCAACCCGGTAAGACACG
ACTTATCGCCACTGGCAGCAGCCACTGGTAACAGGATTAGCAGAGCGAGGTATGTAGGCGGTGCTACAGA
GTTCTTGAAGTGGTGGCCTAACTACGGCTACACTAGAAGAACAGTATTTGGTATCTGCGCTCTGCTGAAG
CCAGTTACCTTCGGAAAAAGAGTTGGTAGCTCTTGATCCGGCAAACAAACCACCGCTGGTAGCGGTGGTT
TTTTTGTTTGCAAGCAGCAGATTACGCGCAGAAAAAAAGGATCTCAAGAAGATCCTTTGATCTTTTCTAC
GGGGTCTGACGCTCAGTGGAACGAAAACTCACGTTAAGGGATTTTGGTCATGAGATTATCAAAAAGGATC
TTCACCTAGATCCTTTTAAATTAAAAATGAAGTTTTAAATCAATCTAAAGTATATATGAGTAAACTTGGT
CTGACAGTTACCAATGCTTAATCAGTGAGGCACCTATCTCAGCGATCTGTCTATTTCGTTCATCCATAGT
TGCCTGACTCCCCGTCGTGTAGATAACTACGATACGGGAGGGCTTACCATCTGGCCCCAGTGCTGCAATG
ATACCGCGAGACCCACGCTCACCGGCTCCAGATTTATCAGCAATAAACCAGCCAGCCGGAAGGGCCGAGC
GCAGAAGTGGTCCTGCAACTTTATCCGCCTCCATCCAGTCTATTAATTGTTGCCGGGAAGCTAGAGTAAG
TAGTTCGCCAGTTAATAGTTTGCGCAACGTTGTTGCCATTGCTACAGGCATCGTGGTGTCACGCTCGTCG
TTTGGTATGGCTTCATTCAGCTCCGGTTCCCAACGATCAAGGCGAGTTACATGATCCCCCATGTTGTGCA
AAAAAGCGGTTAGCTCCTTCGGTCCTCCGATCGTTGTCAGAAGTAAGTTGGCCGCAGTGTTATCACTCAT
GGTTATGGCAGCACTGCATAATTCTCTTACTGTCATGCCATCCGTAAGATGCTTTTCTGTGACTGGTGAG
TACTCAACCAAGTCATTCTGAGAATAGTGTATGCGGCGACCGAGTTGCTCTTGCCCGGCGTCAATACGGG
ATAATACCGCGCCACATAGCAGAACTTTAAAAGTGCTCATCATTGGAAAACGTTCTTCGGGGCGAAAACT
CTCAAGGATCTTACCGCTGTTGAGATCCAGTTCGATGTAACCCACTCGTGCACCCAACTGATCTTCAGCA
TCTTTTACTTTCACCAGCGTTTCTGGGTGAGCAAAAACAGGAAGGCAAAATGCCGCAAAAAAGGGAATAA
GGGCGACACGGAAATGTTGAATACTCATACTCTTCCTTTTTCAATATTATTGAAGCATTTATCAGGGTTA
TTGTCTCATGAGCGGATACATATTTGAATGTATTTAGAAAAATAAACAAATAGGGGTTCCGCGCACATTT
CCCCGAAAAGTGCCACCTGACGTC
Features (pLannotate 1.2.2; 24 found; start..end, strand, type, name):
     28..80      -  misc_feature   bom (fragment): basis of mobility region from pBR322
    235..614     +  enhancer       CMV enhancer: human cytomegalovirus immediate early enhancer
    615..818     +  promoter       CMV promoter: human cytomegalovirus (CMV) immediate early promoter
    814..847     +  LTR            5' LTR (truncated) (fragment): truncated 5' long terminal repeat (LTR) from HIV-1
    863..881     +  promoter       T7 promoter: promoter for bacteriophage T7 RNA polymerase
    940..8853    +  CDS            FLNA: FLNA_HUMAN - Also known as FLN, FLN1. Experimental evidence at protein level: Swiss-Prot protein existence level 1. Promotes orthogonal branching of actin filaments and links actin filaments to membrane glycoproteins. Anchors various transmembrane proteins to the actin cytoskeleton and serves as a scaffold for a wide range of cytoplasmic signaling proteins. Interaction with FLNB may allow neuroblast migration from the ventricular zone into the cortical plate. Tethers cell surface- localized furin, modulates its rate of internalization and directs its intracellular trafficking (By similarity).
   9143..9277    -  polyA_signal   SV40 poly(A) signal: SV40 polyadenylation signal
   9300..9383    -  CDS            large T antigen (fragment): large T antigen from SV40 (simian virus 40)
   9386..9426    +  CDS            rop (fragment): Rop protein, which maintains plasmids at low copy number; rop
   9561..9579    -  promoter       SP6 promoter: promoter for bacteriophage SP6 RNA polymerase
   9605..9829    +  polyA_signal   bGH poly(A) signal: bovine growth hormone polyadenylation signal
   9833..9854    +  promoter       SV40 promoter (fragment): SV40 enhancer and early promoter
   9875..10303   +  rep_origin     f1 ori (sequence partly withheld): f1 bacteriophage origin of replication; arrow indicates direction of (+) strand synthesis
  10317..10646   +  promoter       SV40 promoter: SV40 enhancer and early promoter
  10713..11504   +  CDS            neo: KKA2_KLEPN - Also known as kan, nptII. Experimental evidence at protein level: Swiss-Prot protein existence level 1. Resistance to kanamycin, neomycin, paromomycin, ribostamycin, butirosin and gentamicin B. From Klebsiella pneumoniae.
  11528..11686   +  CDS            ble (fragment): BLE_KLEPN - Experimental evidence at protein level: Swiss-Prot protein existence level 1. Binding protein with a strong affinity to the bleomycin family of antibiotics. Binds to CL990; an antimitotic-antibiotic compound. From Klebsiella pneumoniae.
  11681..11802   +  polyA_signal   SV40 poly(A) signal: SV40 polyadenylation signal
  11873..11895   -  protein_bind   lac operator (fragment): The lac repressor binds to the lac operator to inhibit transcription in E. coli. This inhibition can be relieved by adding lactose or isopropyl-β-D-thiogalactopyranoside (IPTG). lac repressor encoded by lacI
  11899..11929   -  promoter       lac promoter: promoter for the E. coli lac operon
  11944..11965   -  protein_bind   CAP binding site: CAP binding activates transcription in the presence of cAMP. E. coli catabolite activator protein
  11978..12070   -  CDS            lacI (fragment): lac repressor; lacI; The lac repressor binds to the lac operator to inhibit transcription in E. coli. This inhibition can be relieved by adding lactose or isopropyl-β-D-thiogalactopyranoside (IPTG).
  12253..12841   -  rep_origin     ori: high-copy-number ColE1/pMB1/pBR322/pUC origin of replication
  13012..13872   -  CDS            AmpR: β-lactamase; bla; confers resistance to ampicillin, carbenicillin, and related antibiotics
  13873..13977   -  promoter       AmpR promoter: bla
