[The description below was written by a language model from this plasmid's Addgene catalogue record and pLannotate feature annotations shown in this document.]
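Description:
pcDNA3-myc-FLNa S2152A is a mammalian expression plasmid built on the pcDNA3 backbone that encodes full-length human filamin A (FLNA, also called ABP-280) carrying a serine-to-alanine substitution at residue 2152 and an N-terminal myc epitope tag. The insert of roughly 8.6 kb was cloned between HindIII and XbaI, both retained, and the sequenced plasmid is about 14 kb. Transcription in mammalian cells is driven by the human cytomegalovirus immediate-early enhancer and promoter, and a bovine growth hormone polyadenylation signal lies downstream. T7 and SP6 phage promoters flank the insert and serve as sequencing primer sites. The feature table annotates the FLNA coding region but not the short myc tag. It also shows small fragments between the end of the coding sequence and the SP6 site (a reverse-oriented SV40 poly(A) signal, and pieces of large T antigen and rop). These appear to be carried over from an earlier cloning vector, though the record does not explain them.

In E. coli the plasmid is propagated at high copy from a ColE1/pUC-type origin under ampicillin selection (β-lactamase), and an f1 origin is also present. For stable mammalian lines, an SV40 early promoter drives a neomycin phosphotransferase gene with an SV40 poly(A) signal, allowing G418 selection.

Filamin A crosslinks actin filaments and anchors membrane and signalling proteins to the cytoskeleton. The mutation was introduced by site-directed mutagenesis of the wild-type myc-FLNa plasmid. It removes the hydroxyl group at Ser2152, the regulatory phosphorylation site that the associated study examined as a target of ribosomal S6 kinase (RSK). The construct therefore serves as a non-phosphorylatable control alongside wild-type filamin A, with the myc tag enabling detection and immunoprecipitation.
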