Addgene plasmid #8983: pcDNA3-myc-FLNa S2152A
Depositing lab: John Blenis. Depositing organization: Harvard Medical School. Publication: Ribosomal S6 kinase (RSK) regulates phosphorylation of filamin A on an important regulatory site. Woo MS, Ohta Y, Rabinovitz I, Stossel TP, Blenis J. Mol Cell Biol. 2004 Apr . 24(7):3025-35. 10.1128/MCB.24.7.3025-3035.2004 PubMed 15024089.
Backbone
  Vector backbone: pcDNA3
  Backbone size w/o insert (bp): 5446
  Vector type: Mammalian Expression
  Selectable markers: Neomycin (select with G418)
Growth in bacteria
  Bacterial resistance: Ampicillin, 100 μg/mL
  Growth temperature: 37°C
  Growth strain: DH5alpha
  Copy number: High Copy
Gene/Insert
  Gene/Insert name: Filamin A S2152A (alt names: Filamin A; FLNa)
  Species: H. sapiens (human)
  Insert size (bp): 8640
  Mutation: Ser2152Ala
  Entrez Gene: FLNA (a.k.a. ABP-280, ABPX, CSBS, CVD1, FGS2, FLN, FLN-A, FLN1, FMD, MNS, NHBP, OPD, OPD1, OPD2, XLVD, XMVD)
  Tag / fusion protein: myc (N terminal on insert)
  Cloning method: Restriction Enzyme; 5′ cloning site HindIII (not destroyed); 3′ cloning site XbaI (not destroyed)
  Sequencing primers: 5′ T7; 3′ SP6
Terms and licenses: Academic/Nonprofit Terms; Industry Terms: Not Available to Industry
Depositor comments: S2152A mutation made using Stratgene Quikchange mutagenesis kit. 5' FLNa-Ala2152 primer (GCAGGCGTCGGGCTCCTGCAGTGGCCAACGTTG) and 3' FLNa-Ala2152 primer (CAACGTTGGCCACTGCAGGAGCCCGACGCCTGC). See author's map for details of wild-type version of this plasmid.
How to cite: pcDNA3-myc-FLNa S2152A was a gift from John Blenis (Addgene plasmid # 8983 ; http://n2t.net/addgene:8983 ; RRID:Addgene_8983)
