>Addgene plasmid #8983 | pcDNA3-myc-FLNa S2152A | addgene partial sequence | sequence record 17520 | 8983 with hFLNA-Fwd
GGGCCTTCACGAAGGCCACACCTTTGAGCCTGCAGAGTTTATCATTGATACCCGCGATGCAGGCTATGGT
GGGCTCAGCCTGTCCATTGAGGGCCCCAGCAAGGTGGACATCAACACAGAGGACCTGGAGGACGGGACGT
GCAGGGTCACCTACTGCCCCACAGAGCCAGGCAACTACATCATCAACATCAAGTTTGCCGACCAGCACGT
GCCTGGCAGCCCCTTCTCTGTGAAGGTGACAGGCGAGGGCCGGGTGAAAGAGAGCATCACCCGCAGGCGT
CGGGCTCCTGCAGTGGCCAACGTTGGTAGTCATTGTGACCTCAGCCTGAAAATCCCTGAAATTAGCATCC
AGGATATGACAGCCCAGGTGACCAGCCCATCGGGCAAGACCCATGAGGCCGAGATCGTGGAAGGGGAGAA
CCACACCTACTGCATCCGCTTTGTTCCCGCTGAGATGGGCACACACACAGTCAGCGTCAAGTACAAGGGC
CAGCACGTGCCTGGGAGCCCCTTCCAGTTCACCGTGGGGCCCCTAGGGGAAGGGGGAGCCCACAAGGTCC
GAGCTGGGGGCCCTGGCCTGGAGAGAGCTGAAGCTGGAGTGCCAGCCGAATTCAGTATCTGGACCCGGGA
AGCTGGTGCTGGAGGCCTGGCCATTGCTGTCGAGGGCCCCAGCAAGGCTGAGATCTCTTTTGAGGACCGC
AAGGACGGCTCCTGTGGTGTGGCTTATGTGGTCCAGGAGCCAGGTGACTACGAAGTCTCAGTCAAGTTCA
ACGAGGAACACATTCCCGACAGCCCCTTCGTGGTGCCTGTGGCTTCTCCGTCTGGCGACGCCCGCCGCCT
CACTGTTTCTAGCCTTCAGGAGTCAGGGCTAAAGGTCAACCAGCCAGCCTC
